Addgene plasmid #123154: pXW109ABS67(RS)
Purpose: Amplified arsenic sensor with double ArsR binding sites. pSB3K3 carrying J109-30arsR-t-ParsR-ABS67-30hrpR-30hrpS-t-PhrpLE-30gfp-t
Depositing lab: Baojun Wang. Depositing organization: University of Edinburgh. Publication: Cascaded amplifying circuits enable ultrasensitive cellular sensors for toxic metals. Wan X, Volpetti F, Petrova E, French C, Maerkl SJ, Wang B. Nat Chem Biol. 2019 May;15(5):540-548. doi: 10.1038/s41589-019-0244-3. Epub 2019 Mar 25. PubMed 30911179.
Backbone
  Vector backbone: pSB3K3
  Backbone size w/o insert (bp): 2750
  Total vector size (bp): 6678
  Vector type: Bacterial Expression, Synthetic Biology
Growth in bacteria
  Bacterial resistance: Kanamycin, 50 μg/mL
  Growth temperature: 37°C
  Growth strain: DH5alpha
  Copy number: Low Copy
Gene/Insert
  Gene/Insert name: J109-30arsR-t-ParsR-ABS67-30hrpR-30hrpS-t-PhrpLE-30gfp-t
  Species: Synthetic
  Insert size (bp): 3928
  Promoter: J109. ParsR-ABS67, PhrpLE
  Cloning method: Restriction Enzyme; 5′ cloning site EcoRI (not destroyed); 3′ cloning site PstI (not destroyed)
  Sequencing primers: 5′ TGCCACCTGACGTCTAAGAA; 3′ ATTACCGCCTTTGAGTGAGC
Terms and licenses: Academic/Nonprofit Terms; Industry Terms: Not Available to Industry
How to cite: pXW109ABS67(RS) was a gift from Baojun Wang (Addgene plasmid # 123154 ; http://n2t.net/addgene:123154 ; RRID:Addgene_123154)
