[The description below was written by a language model from this plasmid's Addgene catalogue record and pLannotate feature annotations shown in this document.]
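Description:
pXW109ABS67(RS) is a bacterial synthetic-biology plasmid that encodes a whole-cell arsenic biosensor with a built-in transcriptional amplifier. It is built on the BioBrick backbone pSB3K3, which replicates from a p15A origin (listed as low copy) and is selected with kanamycin through an aminoglycoside phosphotransferase gene. The roughly 3.9 kb synthetic insert sits between the BioBrick prefix and suffix and was cloned EcoRI to PstI, with both sites retained. The catalogue gives a total size of 6,678 bp, while the sequenced record behind the feature table is 6,597 nt.

The insert consists of three consecutive modules, each closed by a double rrnB T1/T7Te terminator. In the first, a constitutive Anderson-family promoter (J109, detected by the annotation as a fragment resembling J23119) drives arsR, the E. coli repressor whose DNA binding is relieved by arsenite, arsenate and related oxyions. In the second, the ArsR-controlled promoter ParsR-ABS67, which carries two ArsR binding sites, drives hrpR and hrpS. These two reading frames are auto-annotated as hyfR fragments, most likely because of homology among enhancer-binding activators; the catalogue identifies them as hrpR and hrpS, which act together as co-activators. In the third, the HrpRS-responsive promoter PhrpLE drives gfp, which the annotation software matched to a different fluorescent protein. The "30" in the part names presumably denotes the ribosome binding site used for each gene.

Arsenic exposure therefore derepresses HrpR/HrpS production, which in turn activates the reporter promoter, amplifying the fluorescent output. The plasmid is intended for ultrasensitive cellular detection of arsenic using cascaded amplifying circuits.
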