Features (pLannotate 1.2.2; 19 found; start..end, strand, type, name):
     25..44      +  promoter       J23119(SpeI) promoter (fragment): bacterial promoter (Registry of Standard Biological Parts BBa J23119) modified to end with an SpeI site
     86..436     +  CDS            arsR: ARSR_ECOLI - Also known as arsE. Protein inferred from homology: Swiss-Prot protein existence level 3. Transcriptional repressor for the arsEFG operon. ArsE is a trans-acting regulatory protein which controls its own expression. The repressive effect of ArsE is alleviated by oxyions of +III oxidation state of arsenic, antimony, and bismuth, as well as arsenate (As(V)) (By similarity). From Escherichia coli (strain K12).
    502..573     +  terminator     rrnB T1 terminator: transcription terminator T1 from the E. coli rrnB gene
    589..616     +  terminator     T7Te terminator: phage T7 early transcription terminator
    901..1524    +  CDS            hyfR (fragment): HYFR_ECOLI - Experimental evidence at protein level: Swiss-Prot protein existence level 1. A transcriptional activator of its own operon; when overexpressed operon expression is strongly enhanced by low pH (under pH 6.0), strongly inhibited by O(2) but only weakly stimulated by fumarate (PubMed:12426353, PubMed:14702328). Expression in situ is very weak (PubMed:12426353, PubMed:14702328). From Escherichia coli (strain K12).
   1864..2514    +  CDS            hyfR (fragment): HYFR_ECOLI - Experimental evidence at protein level: Swiss-Prot protein existence level 1. A transcriptional activator of its own operon; when overexpressed operon expression is strongly enhanced by low pH (under pH 6.0), strongly inhibited by O(2) but only weakly stimulated by fumarate (PubMed:12426353, PubMed:14702328). Expression in situ is very weak (PubMed:12426353, PubMed:14702328). From Escherichia coli (strain K12).
   2724..2795    +  terminator     rrnB T1 terminator: transcription terminator T1 from the E. coli rrnB gene
   2811..2838    +  terminator     T7Te terminator: phage T7 early transcription terminator
   3090..3803    +  CDS            hfriFP: hfriFP is a fluorescent protein published in 2013, derived from Herbaspirillum frisingense.
   3826..3897    +  terminator     rrnB T1 terminator: transcription terminator T1 from the E. coli rrnB gene
   3913..3940    +  terminator     T7Te terminator: phage T7 early transcription terminator
   3947..3967    +  misc_feature   BioBrick suffix: universal suffix for all parts
   4107..4922    -  CDS            KanR: aminoglycoside phosphotransferase; aph(3')-Ia; confers resistance to kanamycin in bacteria or G418 (Geneticin®) in eukaryotes
   5249..5275    +  misc_feature   bom (fragment): basis of mobility region from pBR322
   5374..5429    -  rep_origin     RSF ori (fragment): Plasmids containing the RSF 1030 origin of replication can be propagated in E. coli cells that contain additional plasmids with compatible origins.
   5517..6061    -  rep_origin     p15A ori: Plasmids containing the medium-copy-number p15A origin of replication can be propagated in E. coli cells that contain a second plasmid with the ColE1 origin.
   6227..6472    -  CDS            bla(M) (fragment): β-lactamase lacking the signal sequence; bla(M); allows cytosolic expression of β-lactamase
   6551..6594    -  terminator     bacterial terminator: putative bacterial transcription terminator
   6597..21      +  misc_feature   BioBrick prefix (across the origin): BioBrick prefix for parts that do not start with "ATG"
>Addgene plasmid #123154 | pXW109ABS67(RS) | addgene full sequence | sequence record 240629 | Addgene NGS Result
AATTCGCGGCCGCTTCTAGAGTTTACAGCTAGCTCAGTCCTAGGGACTGTGCTAGCTACTAGAGATTAAA
GAGGAGAAATACTAGATGTCATTTCTGTTACCCATCCAATTGTTCAAAATTCTTGCTGATGAAACCCGTC
TGGGCATCGTTTTACTGCTCAGCGAACTGGGAGAGTTATGCGTCTGCGATCTCTGCACTGCTCTCGACCA
GTCGCAGCCCAAGATCTCCCGCCACCTGGCATTGCTGCGTGAAAGCGGGCTATTGCTGGACCGCAAGCAA
GGTAAGTGGGTTCATTACCGCTTATCACCGCATATTCCAGCATGGGCGGCGAAAATTATTGATGAGGCCT
GGCGATGTGAACAGGAAAAGGTTCAGGCGATTGTCCGCAACCTGGCTCGACAAAACTGTTCCGGGGACAG
TAAGAACATTTGCAGTTAAAAATTTAGCTAAACACACATGAATTTTCAGATGTGTTTTATCCGGGTACTA
GAGCCAGGCATCAAATAAAACGAAAGGCTCAGTCGAAAGACTGGGCCTTTCGTTTTATCTGTTGTTTGTC
GGTGAACGCTCTCTACTAGAGTCACACTGGCTCACCTTCGGGTGGGCCTTTCTGCGTTTATATACTAGAG
CCAACTCAAAATTCACACCTATTACCTTCCTCTGCACTTACACATTCGTTAAGTCATATATGTTTTTGAC
TTATCCGCTTCGAAGAGAGACACTACCTGCAAACTTACACATTCGTTAAGTCATATATGTTTTTGACTTA
TCCGCTTCTACTAGAGATTAAAGAGGAGAAATACTAGATGAGTACAGGCATCGATAAGGACGTCCGAGAG
TGTTGGGGCGTAACTGCATTATCAGCGGGTCATCAAATTGCAATGAATAGCGCGTTTCTGGATATGGACT
TGCTGTTGTGCGGGGAAACCGGCACCGGCAAGGACACACTGGCCAACCGCATTCACGAGTTGTCCAGCAG
GTCGGGACCCTTTGTGGGCATGAACTGCGCCGCCATTCCCGAGTCGCTGGCAGAGAGCCAGTTATTCGGT
GTGGTCAACGGTGCATTCACCGGCGTATGCCGGGCTCGCGAGGGCTACATAGAGGCCTCCAGTGGTGGCA
CCTTGTACCTGGATGAAATCGACAGCATGCCGTTGAGCCTGCAAGCCAAACTGCTGCGTGTGTTGGAGAG
TCGAGGTATCGAGCGTCTGGGCTCGACCGAATTTATCCCGGTGGATCTGCGGATCATTGCCTCGGCCCAG
CGGCCACTGGATGAACTGGTGGAACAAGGACTTTTCCGTCGCGACCTGTTTTTTCGGCTCAACGTGCTGA
CGCTTCACTTGCCAGCCTTGCGCAAACGTCGTGAACAGATCCTGCCATTGTTCGACCAGTTCACCCAGGG
TATCGCTGCCGAGTTCGGACGTCCCGCTCCTGCGCTGGACAGCGGGCGTGTGCAGCTGCTGCTCAGCCAC
GACTGGCCGGGCAACATCCGCGAATTGAAGTCTGCGGCCAAGCGCTTCGTACTCGGCTTCCCCTTGCTGG
GCGCCGACCCTGTGGAAGCGCTTGACCCTGCCACGGGGCTGCGCACGCAAATGCGCATCATCGAGAAAAT
GCTCATCCAGGATGCCTTGAAGCGGCACAGGCACAATTTCGACGCGGTGCTTCAGGAGTTGGAGTTGCCA
AGACGCACCCTGTATCACCGCATGAAGGAACTGGGAGTTGCAGCGCCGATCGCTGCGACGGCCGGGGTCT
AATAAAACGCAGGTGTGGTTATGCTACTAGAGATTAAAGAGGAGAAATACTAGATGAGTCTTGATGAAAG
GTTTGAGGATGATCTGGACGAGGAGCGGGTTCCGAATCTGGGGATAGTTGCCGAAAGTATTTCGCAACTG
GGTATCGACGTGCTGCTATCGGGTGAGACCGGCACGGGCAAAGACACGATTGCCCGACGGATTCATGAGA
TGTCAGGCCGCAAAGGGCGCCTGGTGGCGATGAATTGCGCGGCCATTCCGGAGTCCCTCGCCGAGAGCGA
GTTATTCGGCGTGGTCAGCGGTGCCTACACCGGCGCTGATCGCTCCAGAGTCGGTTATGTCGAAGCGGCG
CAGGGCGGCACGCTGTACCTGGATGAGATCGATAGCATGCCGCTGAGCCTGCAAGCCAAATTGCTGAGGG
TGCTGGAAACCCGAGCGCTTGAACGGCTGGGTTCGACGTCGACGATCAAGCTGGATATCTGCGTGATCGC
CTCCGCCCAATGCTCGCTGGACGACGCCGTCGAGCGGGGGCAGTTTCGTCGCGATCTGTATTTTCGCCTG
AACGTCCTGACACTCAAGCTTCCTCCGCTACGTAACCAGTCTGATCGCATAGTTCCCCTGTTCACACGTT
TTACGGCCGCCGCCGCGAGGGAGCTCGGTGTTCCCGTTCCCGATGTTTGCCCACTGCTGCACAAAGTGCT
GCTGGGCCACGACTGGCCCGGCAATATCCGTGAGCTCAAGGCGGCAGCCAAACGCCATGTGCTGGGTTTC
CCCTTGCTGGGCGCCGAGCCGCAGGGCGAAGAGCACTTGGCCTGTGGGCTCAAATCGCAATTGCGAGTGA
TCGAAAAAGCCCTGATTCAGGAGTCGCTCAAGCGCCACGACAATTGTGTGGATTCGGTAAGCCTGGAACT
GGACGTGCCACGCCGTACGCTCTATCGACGCATCAAAGAATTGCAGATCTAATAACCAGGCATCAAATAA
AACGAAAGGCTCAGTCGAAAGACTGGGCCTTTCGTTTTATCTGTTGTTTGTCGGTGAACGCTCTCTACTA
GAGTCACACTGGCTCACCTTCGGGTGGGCCTTTCTGCGTTTATATACTAGAGGCCGGATTATGTCCGCTG
AGTGGGTCACGGTCCCGGATCAGTTCCCTTGCGAAGCTGACCGATGTTTTTGTGCCAAAAGCTGTTGTGG
CAAAAAACGGTTTGCGCAAAGTTTTGTATTACAAAGAATTTCACATTTTAAAATATCTTTATAAATCAAT
CAGTTATTTCTATTTTCAAGCTGGCACGGTTATTGCTATAGGGCTTGTACTACTAGAGATTAAAGAGGAG
AAATACTAGATGCGTAAAGGAGAAGAACTTTTCACTGGAGTTGTCCCAATTCTTGTTGAATTAGATGGTG
ATGTTAATGGGCACAAATTTTCTGTCAGTGGAGAGGGTGAAGGTGATGCAACATACGGAAAACTTACCCT
TAAATTTATTTGCACTACTGGAAAACTACCTGTTCCATGGCCAACACTTGTCACTACTTTCGGTTATGGT
GTTCAATGCTTTGCGAGATACCCAGATCATATGAAACAGCATGACTTTTTCAAGAGTGCCATGCCCGAAG
GTTATGTACAGGAAAGAACTATATTTTTCAAAGATGACGGGAACTACAAGACACGTGCTGAAGTCAAGTT
TGAAGGTGATACCCTTGTTAATAGAATCGAGTTAAAAGGTATTGATTTTAAAGAAGATGGAAACATTCTT
GGACACAAATTGGAATACAACTATAACTCACACAATGTATACATCATGGCAGACAAACAAAAGAATGGAA
TCAAAGTTAACTTCAAAATTAGACACAACATTGAAGATGGAAGCGTTCAACTAGCAGACCATTATCAACA
AAATACTCCAATTGGCGATGGCCCTGTCCTTTTACCAGACAACCATTACCTGTCCACACAATCTGCCCTT
TCGAAAGATCCCAACGAAAAGAGAGACCACATGGTCCTTCTTGAGTTTGTAACAGCTGCTGGGATTACAC
ATGGCATGGATGAACTATACAAATAATAATACTAGAGCCAGGCATCAAATAAAACGAAAGGCTCAGTCGA
AAGACTGGGCCTTTCGTTTTATCTGTTGTTTGTCGGTGAACGCTCTCTACTAGAGTCACACTGGCTCACC
TTCGGGTGGGCCTTTCTGCGTTTATATACTAGTAGCGGCCGCTGCAGGCTTCCTCGCTCACTGACTCGCT
GCGCTCGGTCGTTCGGCTGCGGCGAGCGGTATCAGCTCACTCAAAGGCGGTAATCTCGAGTCCCGTCAAG
TCAGCGTAATGCTCTGCCAGTGTTACAACCAATTAACCAATTCTGATTAGAAAAACTCATCGAGCATCAA
ATGAAACTGCAATTTATTCATATCAGGATTATCGATACCATATTTTTGAAAAAGCCGTTTCTGTAATGAA
GGAGAAAACTCACCGAGGCAGTTCCATAGGATGGCAAGATCCTGGTATCGGTCTGCGATTCCGACTCGTC
CAACATCAATACAACCTATTAATTTCCCCTCGTCAAAAATAAGGTTATCAAGTGAGAAATCACCATGAGT
GACGACTGAATCCGGTGAGAATGGCAAAAGCTTATGCATTTCTTTCCAGACTTGTTCAACAGGCCAGCCA
TTACGCTCGTCATCAAAATCACTCGCATCAACCAAACCGTTATTCATTCGTGATTGCGCCTGAGCGAGAC
GAAATACGCGATCGCTGTTAAAAGGACAATTACAAACAGGAATCGAATGCAACCGGCGCAGGAACACTGC
CAGCGCATCAACAATATTTTCACCTGAATCAGGATATTCTTCTAATACCTGGAATGCTGTTTTCCCGGGG
ATCGCAGTGGTGAGTAACCATGCATCATCAGGAGTACGGATAAAATGCTTGATGGTCGGAAGAGGCATAA
ATTCCGTCAGCCAGTTTAGTCTGACCATCTCATCTGTAACATCATTGGCAACGCTACCTTTGCCATGTTT
CAGAAACAACTCTGGCGCATCGGGCTTCCCATACAATCGATAGATTGTCGCACCTGATTGCCCGACATTA
TCGCGAGCCCATTTATACCCATATAAATCAGCATCCATGTTGGAATTTAATCGCGGCCTGGAGCAAGACG
TTTCCCGTTGAATATGGCTCATAACACCCCTTGTATTACTGTTTATGTAAGCAGACAGTTTTATTGTTCA
TGATGATATATTTTTATCTTGTGCAATGTAACATCAGAGATTTTGAGACACAACGTGGCTTTGTTGAATA
AATCGAACTTTTGCTGAGTTGAAGGATCAGATCACGCATCTTCCCGACAACGCAGACCGTTCCGTGGCAA
AGCAAAAGTTCAAAATCACCAACTGGTCCACCTACAACAAAGCTCTCATCAACCGTGGCTCCCTCACTTT
CTGGCTGGATGATGGGGCGATTCAGGCCTGGTATGAGTCAGCAACACCTTCTTCACGAGGCAGACCTCAG
CGCTAGCGGAGTGTATACTGGCTTACTATGTTGGCACTGATGAGGGTGTCAGTGAAGTGCTTCATGTGGC
AGGAGAAAAAAGGCTGCACCGGTGCGTCAGCAGAATATGTGATACAGGATATATTCCGCTTCCTCGCTCA
CTGACTCGCTACGCTCGGTCGTTCGACTGCGGCGAGCGGAAATGGCTTACGAACGGGGCGGAGATTTCCT
GGAAGATGCCAGGAAGATACTTAACAGGGAAGTGAGAGGGCCGCGGCAAAGCCGTTTTTCCATAGGCTCC
GCCCCCTGACAAGCATCACGAAATCTGACGCTCAAATCAGTGGTGGCGAAACCCGACAGGACTATAAAGA
TACCAGGCGTTTCCCCCTGGCGGCTCCCTCGTGCGCTCTCCTGTTCCTGCCTTTCGGTTTACCGGTGTCA
TTCCGCTGTTATGGCCGCGTTTGTCTCATTCCACGCCTGACACTCAGTTCCGGGTAGGCAGTTCGCTCCA
AGCTGGACTGTATGCACGAACCCCCCGTTCAGTCCGACCGCTGCGCCTTATCCGGTAACTATCGTCTTGA
GTCCAACCCGGAAAGACATGCAAAAGCACCACTGGCAGCAGCCACTGGTAATTGATTTAGAGGAGTTAGT
CTTGAAGTCATGCGCCGGTTAAGGCTAAACTGAAAGGACAAGTTTTGGTGACTGCGCTCCTCCAAGCCAG
TTACCTCGGTTCAAAGAGTTGGTAGCTCAGAGAACCTTCAAAAAACCGCCCTGCAAGGCGGTTTTTTCGT
TTTCAGAGCAAGAGATTACGCGCAGACCAAAACGATCTCAAGAAGATCATCTTATTAAGGGGTCTGACGC
TCAGTGGAACGAAAACTCACGTTAAGGGATTTTGGTCATGAGATTATCAAAAAGGATCTTCACCTAGATC
CTTTTAAATTAAAAATGAAGTTTTAAATCAATCTAAAGTATATATGAGTAAACTTGGTCTGACAGTTACC
AATGCTTAATCAGTGAGGCACCTATCTCAGCGATCTGTCTATTTCGTTCATCCATAGTTGCCTGACTCCC
CGTCGTGTAGATAACTACGATACGGGAGGGCTTACCATCTGGCCCCAGTGCTGCAATGATACCGCGAGAC
CCACGCTCACCGGCTCCAGATTTATCAGCAATAAACCAGCCAGCCGGAAGGGCCGAGCGCAGAAGTGGTC
CTGCAACTTTATCCGCCTCCATCCAGTCTATTCCATGGTGCCACCTGACGTCTAAGAAACCATTATTATC
ATGACATTAACCTATAAAAATAGGCGTATCACGAGGCAGAATTTCAGATAAAAAAAATCCTTAGCTTTCG
CTAAGGATGATTTCTGG
